>Addgene plasmid #72220 | pcDNA3-Flag-Tet2 CD Mut | addgene partial sequence | sequence record 136304 | CMV-F 5'-CGCAAATGGGCGGTAGGCGTG-3'
CTATATAAGCAGAGCTCTCTGGCTAACTAGAGAACCCACTGCTTACTGGCTTATCGAAATTAATACGACT
CACTATAGGGAGACCCAAGCTAGAGTCGATCCTGAGAACTTCAGGGTGAGTTTGGGGACCCTTGATTGTT
CTTTCTTTTTCGCTATTGTAAAATTCATGTTATATGGAGGGGGCAAAGTTTTCAGGGTGTTGTTTAGAAT
GGGAAGATGTCCCTTGTATCACCATGGACCCTCATGATAATTTTGTTTCTTTCACTTTCTACTCTGTTGA
CAACCATTGTCTCCTCTTATTTTCTTTTCATTTTCTGTAACTTTTTCGTTAAACTTTAGCTTGCATTTGT
AACGAATTTTTAAATTCACTTTTGTTTATTTGTCAGATTGTAAGTACTTTCTCTAATCACTTTTTTTTCA
AGGCAATCAGGGTATATTATATTGTACTTCAGCACAGTTTTAGAGAACAATTGTTATAATTAAATGATAA
GGTAGAATATTTCTGCATATAAATTCTGGCTGGCGTGGAAATATTCTTATTGGTAGAAACAACTACATCC
TGGTCATCATCCTGCCTTTCTCTTTATGGTTACAATGATATACACTGTTTGAGATGAGGATAAAATACTC
TGAGTCCAAACCGGGCCCCTCTGCTAACCATGTTCATGCCTTCTTCTTTTTCCTACAGCTCCTGGGCAAC
GTGCTGGTTTGTGCTGTCGACCCCAAGCTTATGGACTACAAAGACGATGACGACAAGGGATCCACTAGTA
ACGGCCGCCAGTGTGCTGGAATTCGCCCTTTACAAAGTCAGAATGGCAAATGTGAAGGATGCAATCCAGA
CAAAGATGAAGCTCCTTATTATACCCATCTGGGAGCTGGTCCTGATGTGGCAGCTATTAGAACACTCATG
GAAGAAAGGTATGGAGAGAAGGGTAAAGCTATTAGGATTGAAAAAGTCATATATACTGGTAAAGAAGGCA
AGAGCTCTCAGGGATGTCCTATTGCTAAATGGGTATATCGGAGATCGAGTGAGGAGGAGAAACTACTGTG
TTTGGTACGAGTGCGACCTAACCACACATGTGAGA
