>Addgene plasmid #72220 | pcDNA3-Flag-Tet2 CD Mut | addgene partial sequence | sequence record 136305 | BGH-rev 5'-TAGAAGGCACAGTCGAGG-3'
GCATTTAGGTGACACTATAGAATAGGGCCCTCTAGATGCATGCTCGAGCGGCCGCCAGTGTGATGGATAT
CTGCAGAATTCGCCCTTTCATACAAATGTGTTGTAAGGCCCTGTGACCTGAGTGAAAGCATATGGTGATG
TAGTCACGGTAGAATCCGTAGTCACAGACCCTGTGTTCTCAGCAAGAGACTGGATGAAACGCAGGTAACT
GGGTTCCTGTGGCCCTGTGGGCTCACGCTTTTCCTGTTTGCCATGATTTTTCTGAGACACGTGGTCTGAT
CCATTCTTTCCGCACTCTTCCTCTTTCCGGGCCTTTTCAGCCATTTTGGCTTCCCAGAGAGCCAAACAAT
GTTTTGGTAGAAACAAATTCTTATGCCTATACAGTACAAGTGAGATCCTGGTGGGGTGATTCCGGTCGGG
ATCGTTTACTTTGGTTGTGGCATGAACCTCACACTTTGCACACTCAATAAGAATTGACCCATGAGTTGGG
GCTATAGCCACCCCTCCAATGCAAGGATCCTGAAAGTTGTGCTCACTATCTGACCAATACTCAATTTCCT
GCACAGCAGCTGCATCCTGGCCTGACACCTCAGGCTGCTTCTCCTGACTGCTGCCAGTCAGACTGTATAA
TAGTTCTTGGGCAGAAGCAGTTCTATCATGATTAAACCCTGGAAGCACTCTTGAGAGCCCATTGGCTATG
TTGTCATTCTCCTTGTTGTGGAAGGCGTGGCTGGAACTGCTCCCCGAAGCTGCTGCCGTGTAGCTGTAGA
CCGTGTGAGAGGGTAGATGATGCTCACTGGTTTTGTAGTCAGTGTGTGGGTGGCTGTATGGTGATCTGGA
GGCAGCTCCCATGAAATGACTATCCATCTTGGGGGTGGGGTAAGGAGAAAACGTTGCTAGGTGGTGTACA
TTTGGTTTTAGGGTGGAGTTAGTA
