>Addgene plasmid #72220 | pcDNA3-Flag-Tet2 CD Mut | addgene partial sequence | sequence record 137596 | pCAX-F 5'-CAGCTCCTGGGCAACGTGC-3'
AGCTTATGGACTACAAAGACGATGACGACAAGGGATCCACTAGTAACGGCCGCCAGTGTGCTGGAATTCG
CCCTTTACAAAGTCAGAATGGCAAATGTGAAGGATGCAATCCAGACAAAGATGAAGCTCCTTATTATACC
CATCTGGGAGCTGGTCCTGATGTGGCAGCTATTAGAACACTCATGGAAGAAAGGTATGGAGAGAAGGGTA
AAGCTATTAGGATTGAAAAAGTCATATATACTGGTAAAGAAGGCAAGAGCTCTCAGGGATGTCCTATTGC
TAAATGGGTATATCGGAGATCGAGTGAGGAGGAGAAACTACTGTGTTTGGTACGAGTGCGACCTAACCAC
ACATGTGAGACGGCGGTGATGGTAATTGCCATCATGTTGTGGGACGGAATCCCAAAGCTACTCGCATCAG
AACTCTACTCAGAACTTACAGATATCTTGGGCAAGTGTGGCATATGCACCAACCGTCGCTGTTCTCAGAA
TGAAACGAAGAAAAAGCAATCACCACCCAGAAACTGTTGTTGTCAGGGTGAGAATCCAGAGACCTGTGGT
GCCTCCTTTTCTTTTGGTTGTTCTTGGAGCATGTACTATAATGGATGTAAGTTTGCCAGAAGCAAGAAAC
CAAGGAAATTTAGGCTACATGGAGCTGAGCCAAAAGAGGAAGAGAGACTAGGTTCTCATTTGCAAAACCT
GGCTACTGTCATTGCTCCAATATACAAGAAGCTTGCACCCGATGCATACAATAATCAGGTTGAATTTGAA
CACCAAGCCCCAGACTGCTGTTTGGGTCTGAAGGAAGGCCGGCCATTCTCAGGAGTCACTGCATGTTTGG
ACTTCTCTGCTCATTCCTACAGAGCCCAGCAGAACATGCCAAATGGCAGTACAGTGGTGGTCACCCTCAA
TAGAGAAGA
