[The description below was written by a language model from this plasmid's Addgene catalogue record.]
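Description:
pcDNA3-Flag-Tet2 CD Mut is a mammalian expression plasmid of about 9 kb built on a modified pcDNA3 backbone (about 6 kb). It is maintained as a high-copy plasmid in E. coli under ampicillin selection. The backbone differs from standard pcDNA3 in carrying an inserted rabbit beta-globin intron. According to the depositor, this intron helps stabilize transcripts and is particularly useful for expressing large genes such as p300 and the Tet proteins. No feature table is provided, so other backbone elements, including any mammalian selection marker, are not confirmed by the record. The use of a BGH reverse sequencing primer suggests that the usual bovine growth hormone polyadenylation region lies downstream of the insert.

The payload is a roughly 3 kb fragment of mouse Tet2 (Ten-Eleven Translocation 2) encoding the catalytic domain, expressed from the CMV promoter. It carries an N-terminal Flag tag supplied by the backbone, which allows detection or immunoprecipitation of the protein. The insert has two substitutions, H1304Y and D1306A, which the record describes as catalytic-dead mutations. Tet enzymes are dioxygenases that oxidize 5-methylcytosine in DNA, and the associated publication concerns their ability to generate 5-formylcytosine and 5-carboxylcytosine.

The construct therefore most naturally serves as an enzymatically inactive control alongside a wild-type Tet2 catalytic domain in transfected mammalian cells. This comparison lets changes in cytosine modification be attributed to Tet2 enzymatic activity rather than to overexpression of the protein itself. The cloning method is recorded as unknown.
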