Addgene plasmid #72220: pcDNA3-Flag-Tet2 CD Mut
Purpose: Express flag-tagged mouse Tet2 catalytic domain - catalytic dead mutant.
Depositing lab: Yi Zhang. Depositing organization: University of North Carolina at Chapel Hill. Publication: Tet proteins can convert 5-methylcytosine to 5-formylcytosine and 5-carboxylcytosine. Ito S, Shen L, Dai Q, Wu SC, Collins LB, Swenberg JA, He C, Zhang Y. Science. 2011 Sep 2;333(6047):1300-3. doi: 10.1126/science.1210597. Epub 2011 Jul 21. PubMed 21778364.
Backbone
  Vector backbone: pcDNA3
  Backbone size w/o insert (bp): 6000
  Total vector size (bp): 9000
  Modifications to backbone: A rabbit beta globin intron is inserted.
  Vector type: Mammalian Expression
Growth in bacteria
  Bacterial resistance: Ampicillin, 100 μg/mL
  Growth temperature: 37°C
  Growth strain: DH5alpha
  Copy number: High Copy
Gene/Insert
  Gene/Insert name: Ten-Eleven Translocation 2 (alt name: tet2)
  Species: M. musculus (mouse)
  Insert size (bp): 3018
  Mutation: The plasmid expresses TET2 catalytic domain (catalytic-dead mutations H1304Y and D1306A)
  Entrez Gene: Tet2 (a.k.a. Ayu17-449, E130014J05Rik, mKIAA1546)
  Promoter: CMV
  Tag / fusion protein: flag (N terminal on backbone)
  Cloning method: Unknown
  Sequencing primers: 5′ CMV-F; 3′ BGH-rev
Terms and licenses: Academic/Nonprofit Terms; Industry Terms: Not Available to Industry
Depositor comments: Modified pcDNA3 vector with a beta globulin intron inserted. This insertion can help stabilize the transcripts and is particularly useful for the expression of large genes, such as p300 and Tet proteins For additional information about how this plasmid was created and used, please see Ito et al., Nature 2010 Pubmed ID: 20639862
How to cite: pcDNA3-Flag-Tet2 CD Mut was a gift from Yi Zhang (Addgene plasmid # 72220 ; http://n2t.net/addgene:72220 ; RRID:Addgene_72220)
